>Addgene plasmid #15377 | pRVGP | addgene partial sequence | sequence record 21792 | 15377 with LNCX
ACNTCAGCTNTTTTGACCTCCATAGAAGACACCGGGACCGATCCAGCCTCCGCGGCCGGGAACGGTGCAT
TGGAACGGACCTGCAGGAATTGATCCGCGGCCGCACCGGTAGGCCTCGTACGCTTAATTAACGGATCCGG
ATGGTGAGCAAGGGCGAGGAGCTGTTCACCGGGGTGGTGCCCATCCTGGTCGAGCTGGACGGCGACGTAA
ACGGCCACAAGTTCAGCGTGTCCGGCGAGGGCGAGGGCGATGCCACCTACGGCAAGCTGACCCTGAAGTT
CATCTGCACCACCGGCAAGCTGCCCGTGCCCTGGCCCACCCTCGTGACCACCCTGACCTACGGCGTGCAG
TGCTTCAGCCGCTACCCCGACCACATGAAGCAGCACGACTTCTTCAAGTCCGCCATGCCCGAAGGCTACG
TCCAGGAGCGCACCATCTTCTTCAAGGACGACGGCAACTACAAGACCCGCGCCGAGGTGAAGTTCGAGGG
CGACACCCTGGTGAACCGCATCGAGCTGAAGGGCATCGACTTCAAGGAGGACGGCAACATCCTGGGGCAC
AAGCTGGAGTACAACTACAACAGCCACAACGTCTATATCATGGCCGACAAGCAGAAGAACGGCATCAAGG
TGAACTTCAAGATCCGCCACAACATCGAGGACGGCAGCGTGCAGCTCGCCGACCACTACCAGCAGAACAC
CTGG
