[The description below was written by a language model from this plasmid's Addgene catalogue record.]
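Description:
pRVGP is a retroviral mammalian expression vector built on the commercial pQCXIP backbone (about 7.2 kb without insert), carrying an 843 bp insert encoding d2EGFP, a destabilized form of the jellyfish-derived enhanced green fluorescent protein. The d2EGFP coding sequence was PCR amplified from a promoterless d2EGFP source plasmid and placed between BamHI and EcoRI sites, both of which remain intact. In bacteria the plasmid is maintained under ampicillin selection and is listed as low copy. In mammalian cells, transduced or transfected populations can be selected with puromycin.

No feature table accompanies the record, so the promoter, LTRs, packaging signal and the arrangement of the puromycin marker are not explicitly documented. The pQCXIP family is generally known as a self-inactivating retroviral design. In it, an internal CMV promoter drives a bicistronic transcript, with the gene of interest followed by an IRES and the puromycin resistance gene, so that drug selection is coupled to insert expression. That layout is presumably retained in pRVGP, but the record does not confirm it. As with other vectors of this type, the plasmid would be introduced into a packaging cell line to produce replication-incompetent virus for stable delivery into target cells.

The d2EGFP reporter carries a degradation signal that shortens its half-life relative to standard EGFP, so fluorescence tracks current expression more closely than it would with a stable reporter. The record does not state a specific purpose. The associated study concerns nucleosome remodeling complexes during an inflammatory response, and a GFP plus puromycin retroviral construct of this kind would plausibly mark and select transduced cells or serve as a control or parental vector.
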