Addgene plasmid #15377: pRVGP
Depositing lab: Stephen Smale. Depositing organization: University of California, Los Angeles (UCLA). Publication: Selective and antagonistic functions of SWI/SNF and Mi-2beta nucleosome remodeling complexes during an inflammatory response. Ramirez-Carrozzi VR, Nazarian AA, Li CC, Gore SL, Sridharan R, Imbalzano AN, Smale ST. Genes Dev. 2006 Feb 1. 20(3):282-96. 10.1101/gad.1383206 PubMed 16452502.
Backbone
  Vector backbone: pQCXIP
  Backbone manufacturer: Clontech
  Backbone size w/o insert (bp): 7200
  Vector type: Mammalian Expression, Retroviral
  Selectable markers: Puromycin
Growth in bacteria
  Bacterial resistance: Ampicillin, 100 μg/mL
  Growth temperature: 37°C
  Growth strain: DH5alpha
  Copy number: Low Copy
Gene/Insert
  Gene/Insert name: d2EGFP
  Species: Jelly Fish
  Insert size (bp): 843
  Cloning method: Restriction Enzyme; 5′ cloning site BamH1 (not destroyed); 3′ cloning site EcoRI (not destroyed)
  Sequencing primers: 5′ ACGCCATCcacgctgttttgacct
Resource information
  A portion of this plasmid was derived from a plasmid made by: d2EGFP gene was PCR amplified from Clontech vector pd2EGFP-Basic
Terms and licenses: Academic/Nonprofit Terms; Industry Terms: Not Available to Industry
How to cite: pRVGP was a gift from Stephen Smale (Addgene plasmid # 15377 ; http://n2t.net/addgene:15377 ; RRID:Addgene_15377)
